Addgene plasmid #174337: C022
Purpose: Template for making Rluc mRNA reporter with no pA.
Depositing lab: David Bartel. Depositing organization: Whitehead Institute for Biomedical Research. Publication: The molecular basis of coupling between poly(A)-tail length and translational efficiency. Xiang K, Bartel DP. Elife. 2021 Jul 2;10. pii: 66493. doi: 10.7554/eLife.66493. PubMed 34213414.
Backbone
  Vector backbone: pGEM_11Zf
  Vector type: in vitro transcription template
Growth in bacteria
  Bacterial resistance: Ampicillin, 100 μg/mL
  Growth temperature: 30°C
  Growth strain: NEB Stable
  Copy number: Unknown
Gene/Insert
  Gene/Insert name: Renilla luciferase
Terms and licenses: Academic/Nonprofit Terms; Industry Terms: Not Available to Industry
Depositor comments: The absolute length of the poly(A) region may not be accurate. The poly(A) region before HDV ribozyme may not be completely maintained during amplification from bacteria. Single clones need to be screened to verify poly(A) length.
How to cite: C022 was a gift from David Bartel (Addgene plasmid # 174337 ; http://n2t.net/addgene:174337 ; RRID:Addgene_174337)
