[The description below was written by a language model from this plasmid's Addgene catalogue record and pLannotate feature annotations shown in this document.]
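Description:
C022 is an in vitro transcription template built on the pGEM_11Zf backbone, a small bacterial cloning vector of about 4.2 kb. It is propagated in E. coli through a high-copy ColE1/pUC-type origin and selected with ampicillin via the β-lactamase gene and its native promoter. The backbone also carries an f1 phage origin for single-stranded DNA production, along with remnants typical of this vector family: lac promoter, operator and CAP site, fragments of lacZα and lacI, and short rop and bom fragments that are not expected to be functional.

The payload is the Renilla reniformis luciferase (Rluc) coding sequence placed directly downstream of a T7 promoter, so that T7 RNA polymerase produces a sense Rluc reporter mRNA. An SP6 promoter lies downstream in the opposite orientation, as in the parental pGEM polylinker. According to the stated purpose, this version yields an Rluc mRNA lacking a poly(A) tail. It appears to belong to a series of templates that differ in tail length. The depositor comments, seemingly written for the series, mention a poly(A) region preceding an HDV ribozyme, which in such designs self-cleaves to define a precise transcript 3' end. They also caution that the poly(A) tract may not be stably maintained in bacteria, so individual clones need verification. Neither a poly(A) tract nor an HDV ribozyme is annotated in the feature table, although roughly 130 nt between the Rluc stop and the SP6 promoter are unannotated, so the record does not confirm what lies there. The associated work concerns how poly(A)-tail length is coupled to translational efficiency, where a tailless reporter mRNA would serve as a comparison or control.
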