Features (pLannotate 1.2.2; 14 found; start..end, strand, type, name):
      1..19      +  promoter       T7 promoter: promoter for bacteriophage T7 RNA polymerase
     40..975     +  CDS            Rluc: luciferase from the anthozoan coelenterate Renilla reniformis (sea pansy)
   1104..1122    -  promoter       SP6 promoter: promoter for bacteriophage SP6 RNA polymerase
   1164..1180    -  protein_bind   lac operator: The lac repressor binds to the lac operator to inhibit transcription in E. coli. This inhibition can be relieved by adding lactose or isopropyl-β-D-thiogalactopyranoside (IPTG). lac repressor encoded by lacI
   1188..1218    -  promoter       lac promoter: promoter for the E. coli lac operon
   1233..1254    -  protein_bind   CAP binding site: CAP binding activates transcription in the presence of cAMP. E. coli catabolite activator protein
   1267..1359    -  CDS            lacI (fragment): lac repressor; lacI; The lac repressor binds to the lac operator to inhibit transcription in E. coli. This inhibition can be relieved by adding lactose or isopropyl-β-D-thiogalactopyranoside (IPTG).
   1542..2130    -  rep_origin     ori: high-copy-number ColE1/pMB1/pBR322/pUC origin of replication
   2301..3161    -  CDS            AmpR: β-lactamase; bla; confers resistance to ampicillin, carbenicillin, and related antibiotics
   3162..3266    -  promoter       AmpR promoter: bla
   3361..3396    +  CDS            rop (fragment): Rop protein, which maintains plasmids at low copy number; rop
   3498..3597    +  misc_feature   bom (fragment): basis of mobility region from pBR322
   3625..4053    -  rep_origin     f1 ori (sequence partly withheld): f1 bacteriophage origin of replication; arrow indicates direction of (+) strand synthesis
   4057..4214    -  CDS            lacZα (fragment): LacZα fragment of β-galactosidase; lacZ fragment
>Addgene plasmid #174337 | C022 | addgene full sequence | sequence record 343184 | Addgene NGS Result
TAATACGACTCACTATAGGGCGAATTGGCCAAGTCGGCCATGACTTCGAAAGTTTATGATCCAGAACAAA
GGAAACGGATGATAACTGGTCCGCAGTGGTGGGCCAGATGTAAACAAATGAATGTTCTTGATTCATTTAT
TAATTATTATGATTCAGAAAAACATGCAGAAAATGCTGTTATTTTTTTACATGGTAACGCGGCCTCTTCT
TATTTATGGCGACATGTTGTGCCACATATTGAGCCAGTAGCGCGGTGTATTATACCAGACCTTATTGGTA
TGGGCAAATCAGGCAAATCTGGTAATGGTTCTTATAGGTTACTTGATCATTACAAATATCTTACTGCATG
GTTTGAACTTCTTAATTTACCAAAGAAGATCATTTTTGTCGGCCATGATTGGGGTGCTTGTTTGGCATTT
CATTATAGCTATGAGCATCAAGATAAGATCAAAGCAATAGTTCACGCTGAAAGTGTAGTAGATGTGATTG
AATCATGGGATGAATGGCCTGATATTGAAGAAGATATTGCGTTGATCAAATCTGAAGAAGGAGAAAAAAT
GGTTTTGGAGAATAACTTCTTCGTGGAAACCATGTTGCCATCAAAAATCATGAGAAAGTTAGAACCAGAA
GAATTTGCAGCATATCTTGAACCATTCAAAGAGAAAGGTGAAGTTCGTCGTCCAACATTATCATGGCCTC
GTGAAATCCCGTTAGTAAAAGGTGGTAAACCTGACGTTGTACAAATTGTTAGGAATTATAATGCTTATCT
ACGTGCAAGTGATGATTTACCAAAAATGTTTATTGAATCGGACCCAGGATTCTTTTCCAATGCTATTGTT
GAAGGTGCCAAGAAGTTTCCTAATACTGAATTTGTCAAAGTAAAAGGTCTTCATTTTTCGCAAGAAGATG
CACCTGATGAAATGGGAAAATATATCAAATCGTTCGTTGAGCGAGTTCTCAAAAATGAACAATAACGAAT
TCGTCGACCTCGAGGGATCCGGGCCCTCTGCTAGCCATGGTCCCAGCCTCCTCGCTGGCGGCTAGTGGGC
AACATGCTTCGGCATGGCGAATGGGACGCGGCCGCATGCATAAGCTTGAGTATTCTATAGTGTCACCTAA
ATAGCTTGGCGTAATCATGGTCATAGCTGTTTCCTGTGTGAAATTGTTATCCGCTCACAATTCCACACAA
CATACGAGCCGGAAGCATAAAGTGTAAAGCCTGGGGTGCCTAATGAGTGAGCTAACTCACATTAATTGCG
TTGCGCTCACTGCCCGCTTTCCAGTCGGGAAACCTGTCGTGCCAGCTGCATTAATGAATCGGCCAACGCG
CGGGGAGAGGCGGTTTGCGTATTGGGCGCTCTTCCGCTTCCTCGCTCACTGACTCGCTGCGCTCGGTCGT
TCGGCTGCGGCGAGCGGTATCAGCTCACTCAAAGGCGGTAATACGGTTATCCACAGAATCAGGGGATAAC
GCAGGAAAGAACATGTGAGCAAAAGGCCAGCAAAAGGCCAGGAACCGTAAAAAGGCCGCGTTGCTGGCGT
TTTTCCATAGGCTCCGCCCCCCTGACGAGCATCACAAAAATCGACGCTCAAGTCAGAGGTGGCGAAACCC
GACAGGACTATAAAGATACCAGGCGTTTCCCCCTGGAAGCTCCCTCGTGCGCTCTCCTGTTCCGACCCTG
CCGCTTACCGGATACCTGTCCGCCTTTCTCCCTTCGGGAAGCGTGGCGCTTTCTCATAGCTCACGCTGTA
GGTATCTCAGTTCGGTGTAGGTCGTTCGCTCCAAGCTGGGCTGTGTGCACGAACCCCCCGTTCAGCCCGA
CCGCTGCGCCTTATCCGGTAACTATCGTCTTGAGTCCAACCCGGTAAGACACGACTTATCGCCACTGGCA
GCAGCCACTGGTAACAGGATTAGCAGAGCGAGGTATGTAGGCGGTGCTACAGAGTTCTTGAAGTGGTGGC
CTAACTACGGCTACACTAGAAGAACAGTATTTGGTATCTGCGCTCTGCTGAAGCCAGTTACCTTCGGAAA
AAGAGTTGGTAGCTCTTGATCCGGCAAACAAACCACCGCTGGTAGCGGTGGTTTTTTTGTTTGCAAGCAG
CAGATTACGCGCAGAAAAAAAGGATCTCAAGAAGATCCTTTGATCTTTTCTACGGGGTCTGACGCTCAGT
GGAACGAAAACTCACGTTAAGGGATTTTGGTCATGAGATTATCAAAAAGGATCTTCACCTAGATCCTTTT
AAATTAAAAATGAAGTTTTAAATCAATCTAAAGTATATATGAGTAAACTTGGTCTGACAGTTACCAATGC
TTAATCAGTGAGGCACCTATCTCAGCGATCTGTCTATTTCGTTCATCCATAGTTGCCTGACTCCCCGTCG
TGTAGATAACTACGATACGGGAGGGCTTACCATCTGGCCCCAGTGCTGCAATGATACCGCGAGACCCACG
CTCACCGGCTCCAGATTTATCAGCAATAAACCAGCCAGCCGGAAGGGCCGAGCGCAGAAGTGGTCCTGCA
ACTTTATCCGCCTCCATCCAGTCTATTAATTGTTGCCGGGAAGCTAGAGTAAGTAGTTCGCCAGTTAATA
GTTTGCGCAACGTTGTTGCCATTGCTACAGGCATCGTGGTGTCACGCTCGTCGTTTGGTATGGCTTCATT
CAGCTCCGGTTCCCAACGATCAAGGCGAGTTACATGATCCCCCATGTTGTGCAAAAAAGCGGTTAGCTCC
TTCGGTCCTCCGATCGTTGTCAGAAGTAAGTTGGCCGCAGTGTTATCACTCATGGTTATGGCAGCACTGC
ATAATTCTCTTACTGTCATGCCATCCGTAAGATGCTTTTCTGTGACTGGTGAGTACTCAACCAAGTCATT
CTGAGAATAGTGTATGCGGCGACCGAGTTGCTCTTGCCCGGCGTCAATACGGGATAATACCGCGCCACAT
AGCAGAACTTTAAAAGTGCTCATCATTGGAAAACGTTCTTCGGGGCGAAAACTCTCAAGGATCTTACCGC
TGTTGAGATCCAGTTCGATGTAACCCACTCGTGCACCCAACTGATCTTCAGCATCTTTTACTTTCACCAG
CGTTTCTGGGTGAGCAAAAACAGGAAGGCAAAATGCCGCAAAAAAGGGAATAAGGGCGACACGGAAATGT
TGAATACTCATACTCTTCCTTTTTCAATATTATTGAAGCATTTATCAGGGTTATTGTCTCATGAGCGGAT
ACATATTTGAATGTATTTAGAAAAATAAACAAATAGGGGTTCCGCGCACATTTCCCCGAAAAGTGCCACC
TGACGTCTAAGAAACCATTATTATCATGACATTAACCTATAAAAATAGGCGTATCACGAGGCCCTTTCGT
CTCGCGCGTTTCGGTGATGACGGTGAAAACCTCTGACACATGCAGCTCCCGGAGACGGTCACAGCTTGTC
TGTAAGCGGATGCCGGGAGCAGACAAGCCCGTCAGGGCGCGTCAGCGGGTGTTGGCGGGTGTCGGGGCTG
GCTTAACTATGCGGCATCAGAGCAGATTGTACTGAGAGTGCACCATATGCGGTGTGAAATACCGCACAGA
TGCGTAAGGAGAAAATACCGCATCAGGAAATTGTAAGCGTTAATATTTTGTTAAAATTCGCGTTAAATTT
TTGTTAAATCAGCTCATTTTTTAACCAATAGGCCGAAATCGGCAAAATCCCTTATAAATCAAAAGAATAG
ACCGAGATAGGGT
[37 nt withheld, positions 3724-3760]
AAAGAACGTGGACTCCAACGTCAAAGG
[49 nt withheld, positions 3788-3836]
T
[91 nt withheld, positions 3838-3928]
G
[124 nt withheld, positions 3930-4053]
CCATTCGCCATTCAGGCTGCGCAACTGTTGGGAAGGGCGATCGGTGCGGGCCTCTTCGCTATTACGCCAG
CTGGCGAAAGGGGGATGTGCTGCAAGGCGATTAAGTTGGGTAACGCCAGGGTTTTCCCAGTCACGACGTT
GTAAAACGACGGCCAGTGAATTG
